Addgene plasmid #166476: mEGFP-N1-SAV1
Purpose: Expresses fusion of mEGFP and SAV1
Depositing lab: Shuguo Sun. Depositing organization: Huazhong University of Science & Technology. Publication: Interferon-gamma induces tumor resistance to anti-PD-1 immunotherapy by promoting YAP phase separation. Yu M, Peng Z, Qin M, Liu Y, Wang J, Zhang C, Lin J, Dong T, Wang L, Li S, Yang Y, Xu S, Guo W, Zhang X, Shi M, Peng H, Luo X, Zhang H, Zhang L, Li Y, Yang XP, Sun S. Mol Cell. 2021 Feb 13. pii: S1097-2765(21)00010-1. doi: 10.1016/j.molcel.2021.01.010. PubMed 33606996.
Backbone
  Vector backbone: mEGFP-N1
  Vector type: Mammalian Expression
Growth in bacteria
  Bacterial resistance: Kanamycin, 50 μg/mL
  Growth temperature: 37°C
  Growth strain: DH5alpha
  Copy number: High Copy
Gene/Insert
  Gene/Insert name: mEGFP, SAV1
  Species: H. sapiens (human)
  Entrez Gene: SAV1 (a.k.a. SAV, WW45, WWP4)
  Cloning method: Gibson Cloning
Terms and licenses: Academic/Nonprofit Terms; Industry Terms: Not Available to Industry
How to cite: mEGFP-N1-SAV1 was a gift from Shuguo Sun (Addgene plasmid # 166476 ; http://n2t.net/addgene:166476 ; RRID:Addgene_166476)
