[The description below was written by a language model from this plasmid's Addgene catalogue record and pLannotate feature annotations shown in this document.]
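Description:
mEGFP-N1-SAV1 is a mammalian expression plasmid built on the mEGFP-N1 backbone, an N1-type vector in which the gene of interest sits upstream of the fluorescent protein. Human SAV1 (also known as WW45), inserted by Gibson cloning just after a remnant of the multiple cloning site, is followed after a short linker by the EGFP coding sequence, so the product should be SAV1 carrying a C-terminal mEGFP tag. The annotation tool labels the reporter simply as EGFP; the monomeric variant is indicated by the plasmid and backbone names rather than by the feature table. Transcription is driven by the human cytomegalovirus immediate early enhancer and promoter and terminated by the SV40 polyadenylation signal.

The plasmid replicates in E. coli at high copy from a ColE1/pUC-type origin and is selected with kanamycin. The Tn5 NeoR/KanR gene sits behind tandem bacterial (bla) and SV40 early promoters, with an HSV TK polyadenylation signal downstream, so the same marker gives kanamycin resistance in bacteria and can support G418 selection in mammalian cells. An f1 origin is also present. The short ble, bGH poly(A) and large T antigen fragments in the table appear to be partial matches to backbone sequence rather than functional elements.

SAV1 is a scaffold regulator of the MST1/2 kinases in the Hippo pathway, which ultimately restrains YAP and TAZ. The construct serves to express fluorescently tagged SAV1 in mammalian cells, for example to image its localisation. It was deposited with a study on YAP phase separation in tumour resistance to anti-PD-1 immunotherapy, although the record does not state its specific role in that work.
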