Features (pLannotate 1.2.2; 15 found; start..end, strand, type, name):
      1..153     +  CDS            ble (fragment): BLE_KLEPN - Experimental evidence at protein level: Swiss-Prot protein existence level 1. Binding protein with a strong affinity to the bleomycin family of antibiotics. Binds to CL990; an antimitotic-antibiotic compound. From Klebsiella pneumoniae.
    212..259     +  polyA_signal   HSV TK poly(A) signal: herpes simplex virus thymidine kinase polyadenylation signal (Cole and Stacy, 1985)
    350..366     -  polyA_signal   bGH poly(A) signal (fragment): bovine growth hormone polyadenylation signal
    588..1176    +  rep_origin     ori: high-copy-number ColE1/pMB1/pBR322/pUC origin of replication
   1351..1654    +  enhancer       CMV enhancer: human cytomegalovirus immediate early enhancer
   1655..1858    +  promoter       CMV promoter: human cytomegalovirus (CMV) immediate early promoter
   1881..1924    +  misc_feature   MCS (fragment): multiple cloning site
   1925..3073    +  CDS            SAV1: SAV1_HUMAN - Also known as WW45. Experimental evidence at protein level: Swiss-Prot protein existence level 1. Regulator of STK3/MST2 and STK4/MST1 in the Hippo signaling pathway which plays a pivotal role in organ size control and tumor suppression by restricting proliferation and promoting apoptosis. The core of this pathway is composed of a kinase cascade wherein STK3/MST2 and STK4/MST1, in complex with its regulatory protein SAV1, phosphorylates and activates LATS1/2 in complex with its regulatory protein MOB1, which in turn phosphorylates and inactivates YAP1 oncoprotein and WWTR1/TAZ. Ph
   3089..3808    +  CDS            EGFP: the original enhanced GFP (Yang et al., 1996) mammalian codon-optimized
   3825..3908    +  CDS            large T antigen (fragment): large T antigen from SV40 (simian virus 40)
   3931..4052    +  polyA_signal   SV40 poly(A) signal: SV40 polyadenylation signal
   4086..4514    -  rep_origin     f1 ori (sequence partly withheld): f1 bacteriophage origin of replication; arrow indicates direction of (+) strand synthesis
   4541..4645    +  promoter       AmpR promoter: bla
   4647..5004    +  promoter       SV40 promoter: SV40 enhancer and early promoter
   5039..5833    +  CDS            NeoR/KanR: aminoglycoside phosphotransferase from Tn5; aph(3')-II (or nptII); confers resistance to neomycin, kanamycin, and G418 (Geneticin®)
>Addgene plasmid #166476 | mEGFP-N1-SAV1 | addgene full sequence | sequence record 329970 | Addgene NGS Result
ATGACCGACCAAGCGACGCCCAACCTGCCATCACGAGATTTCGATTCCACCGCCGCCTTCTATGAAAGGT
TGGGCTTCGGAATCGTTTTCCGGGACGCCGGCTGGATGATCCTCCAGCGCGGGGATCTCATGCTGGAGTT
CTTCGCCCACCCTAGGGGGAGGCTAACTGAAACACGGAAGGAGACAATACCGGAAGGAACCCGCGCTATG
ACGGCAATAAAAAGACAGAATAAAACGCACGGTGTTGGGTCGTTTGTTCATAAACGCGGGGTTCGGTCCC
AGGGCTGGCACTCTGTCGATACCCCACCGAGACCCCATTGGGGCCAATACGCCCGCGTTTCTTCCTTTTC
CCCACCCCACCCCCCAAGTTCGGGTGAAGGCCCAGGGCTCGCAGCCAACGTCGGGGCGGCAGGCCCTGCC
ATAGCCTCAGGTTACTCATATATACTTTAGATTGATTTAAAACTTCATTTTTAATTTAAAAGGATCTAGG
TGAAGATCCTTTTTGATAATCTCATGACCAAAATCCCTTAACGTGAGTTTTCGTTCCACTGAGCGTCAGA
CCCCGTAGAAAAGATCAAAGGATCTTCTTGAGATCCTTTTTTTCTGCGCGTAATCTGCTGCTTGCAAACA
AAAAAACCACCGCTACCAGCGGTGGTTTGTTTGCCGGATCAAGAGCTACCAACTCTTTTTCCGAAGGTAA
CTGGCTTCAGCAGAGCGCAGATACCAAATACTGTTCTTCTAGTGTAGCCGTAGTTAGGCCACCACTTCAA
GAACTCTGTAGCACCGCCTACATACCTCGCTCTGCTAATCCTGTTACCAGTGGCTGCTGCCAGTGGCGAT
AAGTCGTGTCTTACCGGGTTGGACTCAAGACGATAGTTACCGGATAAGGCGCAGCGGTCGGGCTGAACGG
GGGGTTCGTGCACACAGCCCAGCTTGGAGCGAACGACCTACACCGAACTGAGATACCTACAGCGTGAGCT
ATGAGAAAGCGCCACGCTTCCCGAAGGGAGAAAGGCGGACAGGTATCCGGTAAGCGGCAGGGTCGGAACA
GGAGAGCGCACGAGGGAGCTTCCAGGGGGAAACGCCTGGTATCTTTATAGTCCTGTCGGGTTTCGCCACC
TCTGACTTGAGCGTCGATTTTTGTGATGCTCGTCAGGGGGGCGGAGCCTATGGAAAAACGCCAGCAACGC
GGCCTTTTTACGGTTCCTGGCCTTTTGCTGGCCTTTTGCTCACATGTTCTTTCCTGCGTTATCCCCTGAT
TCTGTGGATAACCGTATTACCGCCATGCATTAGTTATTAATAGTAATCAATTACGGGGTCATTAGTTCAT
AGCCCATATATGGAGTTCCGCGTTACATAACTTACGGTAAATGGCCCGCCTGGCTGACCGCCCAACGACC
CCCGCCCATTGACGTCAATAATGACGTATGTTCCCATAGTAACGCCAATAGGGACTTTCCATTGACGTCA
ATGGGTGGAGTATTTACGGTAAACTGCCCACTTGGCAGTACATCAAGTGTATCATATGCCAAGTACGCCC
CCTATTGACGTCAATGACGGTAAATGGCCCGCCTGGCATTATGCCCAGTACATGACCTTATGGGACTTTC
CTACTTGGCAGTACATCTACGTATTAGTCATCGCTATTACCATGGTGATGCGGTTTTGGCAGTACATCAA
TGGGCGTGGATAGCGGTTTGACTCACGGGGATTTCCAAGTCTCCACCCCATTGACGTCAATGGGAGTTTG
TTTTGGCACCAAAATCAACGGGACTTTCCAAAATGTCGTAACAACTCCGCCCCATTGACGCAAATGGGCG
GTAGGCGTGTACGGTGGGAGGTCTATATAAGCAGAGCTGGTTTAGTGAACCGTCAGATCCGCTAGCGCTA
CCGGACTCAGATCTCGAGCTCAAGCTTCGAATTCATGCTGTCCCGAAAGAAAACCAAAAACGAAGTGTCC
AAGCCGGCCGAGGTGCAGGGGAAGTACGTGAAGAAGGAGACGTCGCCTCTGCTTCGGAATCTTATGCCTT
CATTCATCCGGCATGGTCCAACAATTCCAAGACGAACTGATATCTGTCTTCCAGATTCAAGCCCTAATGC
CTTTTCAACTTCTGGAGATGTAGTTTCAAGAAACCAGAGTTTCCTTAGAACTCCAATTCAAAGAACACCT
CATGAAATAATGAGAAGAGAAAGCAACAGATTATCTGCACCTTCTTATCTTGCCAGAAGTCTAGCAGATG
TCCCTAGAGAGTATGGTTCTTCTCAGTCATTTGTAACGGAAGTTAGTTTTGCTGTTGAAAATGGAGACTC
TGGTTCCCGATATTATTATTCAGACAATTTTTTTGATGGTCAGAGAAAGCGGCCACTTGGAGATCGTGCA
CATGAAGACTACAGATATTATGAATACAACCATGATCTCTTCCAAAGAATGCCACAGAATCAGGGGAGGC
ATGCTTCAGGTATTGGGAGAGTTGCTGCTACATCTTTAGGAAATTTGACTAACCATGGTTCTGAAGATTT
ACCCCTTCCTCCTGGCTGGTCTGTGGACTGGACAATGAGAGGGAGAAAATATTATATAGATCATAACACA
AATACAACTCACTGGAGCCATCCTCTTGAGCGAGAAGGACTTCCTCCTGGATGGGAACGAGTTGAGTCAT
CCGAATTTGGAACCTATTATGTAGATCACACAAATAAGAAGGCCCAATACAGGCATCCCTGTGCTCCTAG
TGTACCTCGGTATGATCAACCACCTCCTGTCACATACCAGCCACAGCAAACTGAAAGAAATCAGTCCCTT
CTGGTACCTGCAAATCCATATCATACTGCAGAAATTCCTGACTGGCTTCAGGTTTACGCACGAGCCCCTG
TGAAATATGACCACATTCTGAAGTGGGAACTCTTCCAGCTGGCTGACCTGGATACATACCAGGGAATGCT
AAAGTTGCTCTTCATGAAAGAATTGGAGCAGATTGTTAAAATGTATGAAGCATACAGACAAGCCCTTCTT
ACAGAGTTGGAAAACCGAAAGCAGAGACAGCAGTGGTATGCCCAACAACATGGAAAAAATTTTCCACCGG
TCGCCACCATGGTGAGCAAGGGCGAGGAGCTGTTCACCGGGGTGGTGCCCATCCTGGTCGAGCTGGACGG
CGACGTAAACGGCCACAAGTTCAGCGTGTCCGGCGAGGGCGAGGGCGATGCCACCTACGGCAAGCTGACC
CTGAAGTTCATCTGCACCACCGGCAAGCTGCCCGTGCCCTGGCCCACCCTCGTGACCACCCTGACCTACG
GCGTGCAGTGCTTCAGCCGCTACCCCGACCACATGAAGCAGCACGACTTCTTCAAGTCCGCCATGCCCGA
AGGCTACGTCCAGGAGCGCACCATCTTCTTCAAGGACGACGGCAACTACAAGACCCGCGCCGAGGTGAAG
TTCGAGGGCGACACCCTGGTGAACCGCATCGAGCTGAAGGGCATCGACTTCAAGGAGGACGGCAACATCC
TGGGGCACAAGCTGGAGTACAACTACAACAGCCACAACGTCTATATCATGGCCGACAAGCAGAAGAACGG
CATCAAGGTGAACTTCAAGATCCGCCACAACATCGAGGACGGCAGCGTGCAGCTCGCCGACCACTACCAG
CAGAACACCCCCATCGGCGACGGCCCCGTGCTGCTGCCCGACAACCACTACCTGAGCACCCAGTCCGCCC
TGAGCAAAGACCCCAACGAGAAGCGCGATCACATGGTCCTGCTGGAGTTCGTGACCGCCGCCGGGATCAC
TCTCGGCATGGACGAGCTGTACAAGTAAAGCGGCCGCGACTCTAGATCATAATCAGCCATACCACATTTG
TAGAGGTTTTACTTGCTTTAAAAAACCTCCCACACCTCCCCCTGAACCTGAAACATAAAATGAATGCAAT
TGTTGTTGTTAACTTGTTTATTGCAGCTTATAATGGTTACAAATAAAGCAATAGCATCACAAATTTCACA
AATAAAGCATTTTTTTCACTGCATTCTAGTTGTGGTTTGTCCAAACTCATCAATGTATCTTAAGGCGTAA
ATTGTAAGCGTTAATATTTTGTTAAAATTCGCGTTAAATTTTTGTTAAATCAGCTCATTTTTTAACCAAT
AGGCCGAAATCGGCAAAATCCCTTATAAATCAAAAGAATAGACCGAGATAGGGT
[37 nt withheld, positions 4185-4221]
AAAGAACGTGGACTCCAACGTCAAAGG
[49 nt withheld, positions 4249-4297]
T
[91 nt withheld, positions 4299-4389]
G
[124 nt withheld, positions 4391-4514]
CAGGTGGCACTTTTCGGGGAAATGTGCGCGGAACCCCTATTTGTTTATTTTTCTAAATACATTCAAATAT
GTATCCGCTCATGAGACAATAACCCTGATAAATGCTTCAATAATATTGAAAAAGGAAGAGTCCTGAGGCG
GAAAGAACCAGCTGTGGAATGTGTGTCAGTTAGGGTGTGGAAAGTCCCCAGGCTCCCCAGCAGGCAGAAG
TATGCAAAGCATGCATCTCAATTAGTCAGCAACCAGGTGTGGAAAGTCCCCAGGCTCCCCAGCAGGCAGA
AGTATGCAAAGCATGCATCTCAATTAGTCAGCAACCATAGTCCCGCCCCTAACTCCGCCCATCCCGCCCC
TAACTCCGCCCAGTTCCGCCCATTCTCCGCCCCATGGCTGACTAATTTTTTTTATTTATGCAGAGGCCGA
GGCCGCCTCGGCCTCTGAGCTATTCCAGAAGTAGTGAGGAGGCTTTTTTGGAGGCCTAGGCTTTTGCAAA
GATCGATCAAGAGACAGGATGAGGATCGTTTCGCATGATTGAACAAGATGGATTGCACGCAGGTTCTCCG
GCCGCTTGGGTGGAGAGGCTATTCGGCTATGACTGGGCACAACAGACAATCGGCTGCTCTGATGCCGCCG
TGTTCCGGCTGTCAGCGCAGGGGCGCCCGGTTCTTTTTGTCAAGACCGACCTGTCCGGTGCCCTGAATGA
ACTGCAAGACGAGGCAGCGCGGCTATCGTGGCTGGCCACGACGGGCGTTCCTTGCGCAGCTGTGCTCGAC
GTTGTCACTGAAGCGGGAAGGGACTGGCTGCTATTGGGCGAAGTGCCGGGGCAGGATCTCCTGTCATCTC
ACCTTGCTCCTGCCGAGAAAGTATCCATCATGGCTGATGCAATGCGGCGGCTGCATACGCTTGATCCGGC
TACCTGCCCATTCGACCACCAAGCGAAACATCGCATCGAGCGAGCACGTACTCGGATGGAAGCCGGTCTT
GTCGATCAGGATGATCTGGACGAAGAGCATCAGGGGCTCGCGCCAGCCGAACTGTTCGCCAGGCTCAAGG
CGAGCATGCCCGACGGCGAGGATCTCGTCGTGACCCATGGCGATGCCTGCTTGCCGAATATCATGGTGGA
AAATGGCCGCTTTTCTGGATTCATCGACTGTGGCCGGCTGGGTGTGGCGGACCGCTATCAGGACATAGCG
TTGGCTACCCGTGATATTGCTGAAGAGCTTGGCGGCGAATGGGCTGACCGCTTCCTCGTGCTTTACGGTA
TCGCCGCTCCCGATTCGCAGCGCATCGCCTTCTATCGCCTTCTTGACGAGTTCTTCTGAGCGGGACTCTG
GGGTTCGAA
