LOCUS       Exported 5853 bp ds-DNA circular SYN 14-JAN-2021
DEFINITION  synthetic circular DNA
ACCESSION   .
VERSION     .
KEYWORDS    .
SOURCE      synthetic DNA construct
  ORGANISM  synthetic DNA construct
REFERENCE   1 (bases 1 to 5853)
  AUTHORS   .
  TITLE     Direct Submission
  JOURNAL   Exported Tuesday, Jan 26, 2021 from SnapGene Viewer 5.2.4
            https://www.snapgene.com
FEATURES             Location/Qualifiers
     source          1..5853
                     /organism="synthetic DNA construct"
                     /mol_type="other DNA"
     polyA_signal    212..259
                     /label=HSV TK poly(A) signal
                     /note="herpes simplex virus thymidine kinase
                     polyadenylation signal (Cole and Stacy, 1985)"
     rep_origin      588..1176
                     /direction=RIGHT
                     /label=ori
                     /note="high-copy-number ColE1/pMB1/pBR322/pUC origin of
                     replication"
     enhancer        1351..1654
                     /label=CMV enhancer
                     /note="human cytomegalovirus immediate early enhancer"
     promoter        1655..1858
                     /label=CMV promoter
                     /note="human cytomegalovirus (CMV) immediate early
                     promoter"
     misc_feature    1925..3073
                     /label=SAV1 coding
     regulatory      3083..3092
                     /regulatory_class="other"
                     /label=Kozak sequence
                     /note="vertebrate consensus sequence for strong initiation
                     of translation (Kozak, 1987)"
     CDS             3089..3808
                     /codon_start=1
                     /product="enhanced GFP"
                     /label=EGFP
                     /note="mammalian codon-optimized"
                     /translation="MVSKGEELFTGVVPILVELDGDVNGHKFSVSGEGEGDATYGKLTL
                     KFICTTGKLPVPWPTLVTTLTYGVQCFSRYPDHMKQHDFFKSAMPEGYVQERTIFFKDD
                     GNYKTRAEVKFEGDTLVNRIELKGIDFKEDGNILGHKLEYNYNSHNVYIMADKQKNGIK
                     VNFKIRHNIEDGSVQLADHYQQNTPIGDGPVLLPDNHYLSTQSALSKDPNEKRDHMVLL
                     EFVTAAGITLGMDELYK"
     polyA_signal    3931..4052
                     /label=SV40 poly(A) signal
                     /note="SV40 polyadenylation signal"
     rep_origin      complement(4059..4514)
                     /direction=LEFT
                     /label=f1 ori
                     /note="f1 bacteriophage origin of replication; arrow
                     indicates direction of (+) strand synthesis"
     promoter        4541..4645
                     /gene="bla"
                     /label=AmpR promoter
     promoter        4647..5004
                     /label=SV40 promoter
                     /note="SV40 enhancer and early promoter"
     rep_origin      4855..4990
                     /label=SV40 ori
                     /note="SV40 origin of replication"
     CDS             5039..5833
                     /codon_start=1
                     /gene="aph(3')-II (or nptII)"
                     /product="aminoglycoside phosphotransferase from Tn5"
                     /label=NeoR/KanR
                     /note="confers resistance to neomycin, kanamycin, and G418
                     (Geneticin(R))"
                     /translation="MIEQDGLHAGSPAAWVERLFGYDWAQQTIGCSDAAVFRLSAQGRP
                     VLFVKTDLSGALNELQDEAARLSWLATTGVPCAAVLDVVTEAGRDWLLLGEVPGQDLLS
                     SHLAPAEKVSIMADAMRRLHTLDPATCPFDHQAKHRIERARTRMEAGLVDQDDLDEEHQ
                     GLAPAELFARLKASMPDGEDLVVTHGDACLPNIMVENGRFSGFIDCGRLGVADRYQDIA
                     LATRDIAEELGGEWADRFLVLYGIAAPDSQRIAFYRLLDEFF"
ORIGIN
        1 atgaccgacc aagcgacgcc caacctgcca tcacgagatt tcgattccac cgccgccttc
       61 tatgaaaggt tgggcttcgg aatcgttttc cgggacgccg gctggatgat cctccagcgc
      121 ggggatctca tgctggagtt cttcgcccac cctaggggga ggctaactga aacacggaag
      181 gagacaatac cggaaggaac ccgcgctatg acggcaataa aaagacagaa taaaacgcac
      241 ggtgttgggt cgtttgttca taaacgcggg gttcggtccc agggctggca ctctgtcgat
      301 accccaccga gaccccattg gggccaatac gcccgcgttt cttccttttc cccaccccac
      361 cccccaagtt cgggtgaagg cccagggctc gcagccaacg tcggggcggc aggccctgcc
      421 atagcctcag gttactcata tatactttag attgatttaa aacttcattt ttaatttaaa
      481 aggatctagg tgaagatcct ttttgataat ctcatgacca aaatccctta acgtgagttt
      541 tcgttccact gagcgtcaga ccccgtagaa aagatcaaag gatcttcttg agatcctttt
      601 tttctgcgcg taatctgctg cttgcaaaca aaaaaaccac cgctaccagc ggtggtttgt
      661 ttgccggatc aagagctacc aactcttttt ccgaaggtaa ctggcttcag cagagcgcag
      721 ataccaaata ctgtccttct agtgtagccg tagttaggcc accacttcaa gaactctgta
      781 gcaccgccta catacctcgc tctgctaatc ctgttaccag tggctgctgc cagtggcgat
      841 aagtcgtgtc ttaccgggtt ggactcaaga cgatagttac cggataaggc gcagcggtcg
      901 ggctgaacgg ggggttcgtg cacacagccc agcttggagc gaacgaccta caccgaactg
      961 agatacctac agcgtgagct atgagaaagc gccacgcttc ccgaagggag aaaggcggac
     1021 aggtatccgg taagcggcag ggtcggaaca ggagagcgca cgagggagct tccaggggga
     1081 aacgcctggt atctttatag tcctgtcggg tttcgccacc tctgacttga gcgtcgattt
     1141 ttgtgatgct cgtcaggggg gcggagccta tggaaaaacg ccagcaacgc ggccttttta
     1201 cggttcctgg ccttttgctg gccttttgct cacatgttct ttcctgcgtt atcccctgat
     1261 tctgtggata accgtattac cgccatgcat tagttattaa tagtaatcaa ttacggggtc
     1321 attagttcat agcccatata tggagttccg cgttacataa cttacggtaa atggcccgcc
     1381 tggctgaccg cccaacgacc cccgcccatt gacgtcaata atgacgtatg ttcccatagt
     1441 aacgccaata gggactttcc attgacgtca atgggtggag tatttacggt aaactgccca
     1501 cttggcagta catcaagtgt atcatatgcc aagtacgccc cctattgacg tcaatgacgg
     1561 taaatggccc gcctggcatt atgcccagta catgacctta tgggactttc ctacttggca
     1621 gtacatctac gtattagtca tcgctattac catggtgatg cggttttggc agtacatcaa
     1681 tgggcgtgga tagcggtttg actcacgggg atttccaagt ctccacccca ttgacgtcaa
     1741 tgggagtttg ttttggcacc aaaatcaacg ggactttcca aaatgtcgta acaactccgc
     1801 cccattgacg caaatgggcg gtaggcgtgt acggtgggag gtctatataa gcagagctgg
     1861 tttagtgaac cgtcagatcc gctagcgcta ccggactcag atctcgagct caagcttcga
     1921 attcatgctg tcccgaaaga aaaccaaaaa cgaagtgtcc aagccggccg aggtgcaggg
     1981 gaagtacgtg aagaaggaga cgtcgcctct gcttcggaat cttatgcctt cattcatccg
     2041 gcatggtcca acaattccaa gacgaactga tatctgtctt ccagattcaa gccctaatgc
     2101 cttttcaact tctggagatg tagtttcaag aaaccagagt ttccttagaa ctccaattca
     2161 aagaacacct catgaaataa tgagaagaga aagcaacaga ttatctgcac cttcttatct
     2221 tgccagaagt ctagcagatg tccctagaga gtatggttct tctcagtcat ttgtaacgga
     2281 agttagtttt gctgttgaaa atggagactc tggttcccga tattattatt cagacaattt
     2341 ttttgatggt cagagaaagc ggccacttgg agatcgtgca catgaagact acagatatta
     2401 tgaatacaac catgatctct tccaaagaat gccacagaat caggggaggc atgcttcagg
     2461 tattgggaga gttgctgcta catctttagg aaatttgact aaccatggtt ctgaagattt
     2521 accccttcct cctggctggt ctgtggactg gacaatgaga gggagaaaat attatataga
     2581 tcataacaca aatacaactc actggagcca tcctcttgag cgagaaggac ttcctcctgg
     2641 atgggaacga gttgagtcat ccgaatttgg aacctattat gtagatcaca caaataagaa
     2701 ggcccaatac aggcatccct gtgctcctag tgtacctcgg tatgatcaac cacctcctgt
     2761 cacataccag ccacagcaaa ctgaaagaaa tcagtccctt ctggtacctg caaatccata
     2821 tcatactgca gaaattcctg actggcttca ggtttacgca cgagcccctg tgaaatatga
     2881 ccacattctg aagtgggaac tcttccagct ggctgacctg gatacatacc agggaatgct
     2941 aaagttgctc ttcatgaaag aattggagca gattgttaaa atgtatgaag catacagaca
     3001 agcccttctt acagagttgg aaaaccgaaa gcagagacag cagtggtatg cccaacaaca
     3061 tggaaaaaat tttccaccgg tcgccaccat ggtgagcaag ggcgaggagc tgttcaccgg
     3121 ggtggtgccc atcctggtcg agctggacgg cgacgtaaac ggccacaagt tcagcgtgtc
     3181 cggcgagggc gagggcgatg ccacctacgg caagctgacc ctgaagttca tctgcaccac
     3241 cggcaagctg cccgtgccct ggcccaccct cgtgaccacc ctgacctacg gcgtgcagtg
     3301 cttcagccgc taccccgacc acatgaagca gcacgacttc ttcaagtccg ccatgcccga
     3361 aggctacgtc caggagcgca ccatcttctt caaggacgac ggcaactaca agacccgcgc
     3421 cgaggtgaag ttcgagggcg acaccctggt gaaccgcatc gagctgaagg gcatcgactt
     3481 caaggaggac ggcaacatcc tggggcacaa gctggagtac aactacaaca gccacaacgt
     3541 ctatatcatg gccgacaagc agaagaacgg catcaaggtg aacttcaaga tccgccacaa
     3601 catcgaggac ggcagcgtgc agctcgccga ccactaccag cagaacaccc ccatcggcga
     3661 cggccccgtg ctgctgcccg acaaccacta cctgagcacc cagtccgccc tgagcaaaga
     3721 ccccaacgag aagcgcgatc acatggtcct gctggagttc gtgaccgccg ccgggatcac
     3781 tctcggcatg gacgagctgt acaagtaaag cggccgcgac tctagatcat aatcagccat
     3841 accacatttg tagaggtttt acttgcttta aaaaacctcc cacacctccc cctgaacctg
     3901 aaacataaaa tgaatgcaat tgttgttgtt aacttgttta ttgcagctta taatggttac
     3961 aaataaagca atagcatcac aaatttcaca aataaagcat ttttttcact gcattctagt
     4021 tgtggtttgt ccaaactcat caatgtatct taaggcgtaa attgtaagcg ttaatatttt
     4081 gttaaaattc gcgttaaatt tttgttaaat cagctcattt tttaaccaat aggccgaaat
     4141 cggcaaaatc ccttataaat caaaagaata gaccgagata gggttgagtg ttgttccagt
     4201 ttggaacaag agtccactat taaagaacgt ggactccaac gtcaaaggnn nnnnnnnnnn
     4261 nnnnnnnnnn nnnnnnnnnn nnnnnnnnnn nnnnnnntnn nnnnnnnnnn nnnnnnnnnn
     4321 nnnnnnnnnn nnnnnnnnnn nnnnnnnnnn nnnnnnnnnn nnnnnnnnnn nnnnnnnnnn
     4381 nnnnnnnnng nnnnnnnnnn nnnnnnnnnn nnnnnnnnnn nnnnnnnnnn nnnnnnnnnn
     4441 nnnnnnnnnn nnnnnnnnnn nnnnnnnnnn nnnnnnnnnn nnnnnnnnnn nnnnnnnnnn
     4501 nnnnnnnnnn nnnncaggtg gcacttttcg gggaaatgtg cgcggaaccc ctatttgttt
     4561 atttttctaa atacattcaa atatgtatcc gctcatgaga caataaccct gataaatgct
     4621 tcaataatat tgaaaaagga agagtcctga ggcggaaaga accagctgtg gaatgtgtgt
     4681 cagttagggt gtggaaagtc cccaggctcc ccagcaggca gaagtatgca aagcatgcat
     4741 ctcaattagt cagcaaccag gtgtggaaag tccccaggct ccccagcagg cagaagtatg
     4801 caaagcatgc atctcaatta gtcagcaacc atagtcccgc ccctaactcc gcccatcccg
     4861 cccctaactc cgcccagttc cgcccattct ccgccccatg gctgactaat tttttttatt
     4921 tatgcagagg ccgaggccgc ctcggcctct gagctattcc agaagtagtg aggaggcttt
     4981 tttggaggcc taggcttttg caaagatcga tcaagagaca ggatgaggat cgtttcgcat
     5041 gattgaacaa gatggattgc acgcaggttc tccggccgct tgggtggaga ggctattcgg
     5101 ctatgactgg gcacaacaga caatcggctg ctctgatgcc gccgtgttcc ggctgtcagc
     5161 gcaggggcgc ccggttcttt ttgtcaagac cgacctgtcc ggtgccctga atgaactgca
     5221 agacgaggca gcgcggctat cgtggctggc cacgacgggc gttccttgcg cagctgtgct
     5281 cgacgttgtc actgaagcgg gaagggactg gctgctattg ggcgaagtgc cggggcagga
     5341 tctcctgtca tctcaccttg ctcctgccga gaaagtatcc atcatggctg atgcaatgcg
     5401 gcggctgcat acgcttgatc cggctacctg cccattcgac caccaagcga aacatcgcat
     5461 cgagcgagca cgtactcgga tggaagccgg tcttgtcgat caggatgatc tggacgaaga
     5521 gcatcagggg ctcgcgccag ccgaactgtt cgccaggctc aaggcgagca tgcccgacgg
     5581 cgaggatctc gtcgtgaccc atggcgatgc ctgcttgccg aatatcatgg tggaaaatgg
     5641 ccgcttttct ggattcatcg actgtggccg gctgggtgtg gcggaccgct atcaggacat
     5701 agcgttggct acccgtgata ttgctgaaga gcttggcggc gaatgggctg accgcttcct
     5761 cgtgctttac ggtatcgccg ctcccgattc gcagcgcatc gccttctatc gccttcttga
     5821 cgagttcttc tgagcgggac tctggggttc gaa
//
